>Addgene plasmid #143916 | TFORF1063 | addgene full sequence | sequence record 404582 | Addgene NGS Result
TTAATGTAGTCTTATGCAATACTCTTGTAGTCTTGCAACATGGTAACGATGAGTTAGCAACATGCCTTAC
AAGGAGAGAAAAAGCACCGTGCATGCCGATTGGTGGAAGTAAGGTGGTACGATCGTGCCTTATTAGGAAG
GCAACAGACGGGTCTGACATGGATTGGACGAACCACTGAATTGCCGCATTGCAGAGATATTGTATTTAAG
TGCCTAGCTCGATACATAAACGGGTCTCTCTGGTTAGACCAGATCTGAGCCTGGGAGCTCTCTGGCTAAC
TAGGGAACCCACTGCTTAAGCCTCAATAAAGCTTGCCTTGAGTGCTTCAAGTAGTGTGTGCCCGTCTGTT
GTGTGACTCTGGTAACTAGAGATCCCTCAGACCCTTTTAGTCAGTGTGGAAAATCTCTAGCAGTGGCGCC
CGAACAGGGACTTGAAAGCGAAAGGGAAACCAGAGGAGCTCTCTCGACGCAGGACTCGGCTTGCTGAAGC
GCGCACGGCAAGAGGCGAGGGGCGGCGACTGGTGAGTACGCCAAAAATTTTGACTAGCGGAGGCTAGAAG
GAGAGAGATGGGTGCGAGAGCGTCAGTATTAAGCGGGGGAGAATTAGATCGCGATGGGAAAAAATTCGGT
TAAGGCCAGGGGGAAAGAAAAAATATAAATTAAAACATATAGTATGGGCAAGCAGGGAGCTAGAACGATT
CGCAGTTAATCCTGGCCTGTTAGAAACATCAGAAGGCTGTAGACAAATACTGGGACAGCTACAACCATCC
CTTCAGACAGGATCAGAAGAACTTAGATCATTATATAATACAGTAGCAACCCTCTATTGTGTGCATCAAA
GGATAGAGATAAAAGACACCAAGGAAGCTTTAGACAAGATAGAGGAAGAGCAAAACAAAAGTAAGACCAC
CGCACAGCAAGCGGCCGCTGATCTTCAGACCTGGAGGAGGAGATATGAGGGACAATTGGAGAAGTGAATT
ATATAAATATAAAGTAGTAAAAATTGAACCATTAGGAGTAGCACCCACCAAGGCAAAGAGAAGAGTGGTG
CAGAGAGAAAAAAGAGCAGTGGGAATAGGAGCTTTGTTCCTTGGGTTCTTGGGAGCAGCAGGAAGCACTA
TGGGCGCAGCGTCAATGACGCTGACGGTACAGGCCAGACAATTATTGTCTGGTATAGTGCAGCAGCAGAA
CAATTTGCTGAGGGCTATTGAGGCGCAACAGCATCTGTTGCAACTCACAGTCTGGGGCATCAAGCAGCTC
CAGGCAAGAATCCTGGCTGTGGAAAGATACCTAAAGGATCAACAGCTCCTGGGGATTTGGGGTTGCTCTG
GAAAACTCATTTGCACCACTGCTGTGCCTTGGAATGCTAGTTGGAGTAATAAATCTCTGGAACAGATTTG
GAATCACACGACCTGGATGGAGTGGGACAGAGAAATTAACAATTACACAAGCTTAATACACTCCTTAATT
GAAGAATCGCAAAACCAGCAAGAAAAGAATGAACAAGAATTATTGGAATTAGATAAATGGGCAAGTTTGT
GGAATTGGTTTAACATAACAAATTGGCTGTGGTATATAAAATTATTCATAATGATAGTAGGAGGCTTGGT
AGGTTTAAGAATAGTTTTTGCTGTACTTTCTATAGTGAATAGAGTTAGGCAGGGATATTCACCATTATCG
TTTCAGACCCACCTCCCAACCCCGAGGGGACCCATGCATTGCATCTCAATTAGTCAGCAACCAGGTGTGG
AAAGTCCCCAGGCTCCCCAGCAGGCAGAAGTATGCAAAGCATGCGTCTCAATTAGTCAGCAACCATAGTC
CCGCCCCTAACTCCGCCCATCCCGCCCCTAACTCCGCCCAGTTCCGCCCATTCTCCGCCCCATGGCTGAC
TAATTTTTTTTATTTATGCAGAGGCCGAGGCCGCCTCGGCCTCTGAGCTATTCCAGAAGTAGTGAGGAGG
CTTTTTTGGAGGCCTAGGCTTTTGCAAAAAGCTTTCTAGAGGTACCACCGGAGCTTACCATGACCGAGTA
CAAGCCCACGGTGCGCCTCGCCACCCGCGACGACGTCCCCAGGGCCGTACGCACCCTCGCCGCCGCGTTC
GCCGACTACCCCGCCACGCGCCACACCGTCGATCCGGACCGCCACATCGAGCGGGTCACCGAGCTGCAAG
AACTCTTCCTCACGCGCGTCGGGCTCGACATCGGCAAGGTGTGGGTCGCGGACGACGGCGCCGCCGTGGC
GGTCTGGACCACGCCGGAGAGCGTCGAAGCGGGGGCGGTGTTCGCCGAGATCGGCCCGCGCATGGCCGAG
TTGAGCGGTTCCCGGCTGGCCGCGCAGCAACAGATGGAAGGCCTCCTGGCGCCGCACCGGCCCAAGGAGC
CCGCGTGGTTCCTGGCCACCGTCGGCGTCTCGCCCGACCACCAGGGCAAGGGTCTGGGCAGCGCCGTCGT
GCTCCCCGGAGTGGAGGCGGCCGAGCGCGCCGGGGTGCCCGCCTTCCTGGAGACCTCCGCGCCCCGCAAC
CTCCCCTTCTACGAGCGGCTCGGCTTCACCGTCACCGCCGACGTCGAGGTGCCCGAAGGACCGCGCACCT
GGTGCATGACCCGCAAGCCCGGTGCCAGTTAACGAATTCTAGATCTTGAGACAAATGGCAGTATTCATCC
ACAATTTTAAAAGAAAAGGGGGGATTGGGGGGTACAGTGCAGGGGAAAGAATAGTAGACATAATAGCAAC
AGACATACAAACTAAAGAATTACAAAAACAAATTACAAAAATTCAAAATTTTCGGGTTTATTACAGGGAC
AGCAGAGATCCACTTTGGCGCCGGCTCGAGGCCTGCAGGTGCAAAGATGGATAAAGTTTTAAACAGAGAG
GAATCTTTGCAGCTAATGGACCTTCTAGGTCTTGAAAGGAGTGGGAATTGGCTCCGGTGCCCGTCAGTGG
GCAGAGCGCACATCGCCCACAGTCCCCGAGAAGTTGGGGGGAGGGGTCGGCAATTGAACCGGTGCCTAGA
GAAGGTGGCGCGGGGTAAACTGGGAAAGTGATGTCGTGTACTGGCTCCGCCTTTTTCCCGAGGGTGGGGG
AGAACCGTATATAAGTGCAGTAGTCGCCGTGAACGTTCTTTTTCGCAACGGGTTTGCCGCCAGAACACAG
GTAAGTGCCGTGTGTGGTTCCCGCGGGCCTGGCCTCTTTACGGGTTATGGCCCTTGCGTGCCTTGAATTA
CTTCCACCTGGCTGCAGTACGTGATTCTTGATCCCGAGCTTCGGGTTGGAAGTGGGTGGGAGAGTTCGAG
GCCTTGCGCTTAAGGAGCCCCTTCGCCTCGTGCTTGAGTTGAGGCCTGGCCTGGGCGCTGGGGCCGCCGC
GTGCGAATCTGGTGGCACCTTCGCGCCTGTCTCGCTGCTTTCGATAAGTCTCTAGCCATTTAAAATTTTT
GATGACCTGCTGCGACGCTTTTTTTCTGGCAAGATAGTCTTGTAAATGCGGGCCAAGATCTGCACACTGG
TATTTCGGTTTTTGGGGCCGCGGGCGGCGACGGGGCCCGTGCGTCCCAGCGCACATGTTCGGCGAGGCGG
GGCCTGCGAGCGCGGCCACCGAGAATCGGACGGGGGTAGTCTCAAGCTGGCCGGCCTGCTCTGGTGCCTG
GCCTCGCGCCGCCGTGTATCGCCCCGCCCTGGGCGGCAAGGCTGGCCCGGTCGGCACCAGTTGCGTGAGC
GGAAAGATGGCCGCTTCCCGGCCCTGCTGCAGGGAGCTCAAAATGGAGGACGCGGCGCTCGGGAGAGCGG
GCGGGTGAGTCACCCACACAAAGGAAAAGGGCCTTTCCGTCCTCAGCCGTCGCTTCATGTGACTCCACGG
AGTACCGGGCGCCGTCCAGGCACCTCGATTAGTTCTCGAGCTTTTGGAGTACGTCGTCTTTAGGTTGGGG
GGAGGGGTTTTATGCGATGGAGTTTCCCCACACTGAGTGGGTGGAGACTGAAGTTAGGCCAGCTTGGCAC
TTGATGTAATTCTCCTTGGAATTTGCCCTTTTTGAGTTTGGATCTTGGTTCATTCTCAAGCCTCAGACAG
TGGTTCAAAGTTTTTTTCTTCCATTTCAGGTGTCGTGAGGCTAGCACCGCCACCATGCTGCAGCTTTTCA
TTGGGACGGCGGACGACCGCCTGCTGCGCCCGCACGCCTTCTACCAGGTGCACCGCATCACAGGGAAGAC
CGTGTCCACCACCAGCCACGAGGCCATCCTCTCCAACACCAAAGTCCTGGAGATCCCACTCCTGCCGGAG
AACAGCATGCGAGCCGTCATTGACTGTGCCGGAATCCTGAAACTCAGAAACTCCGACATTGAACTTCGGA
AAGGAGAGACGGACATCGGGAGGAAGAACACACGGGTACGGCTGGTGTTCCGCGTTCACGTCCCGCAACC
CAGCGGCCGCACGCTGTCCCTGCAGGTGGCCTCCAACCCCATCGAATGCTCCCAGCGCTCAGCTCAGGAG
CTGCCTCTGGTGGAGAAGCAGAGCACGGACAGCTATCCGGTCGTGGGCGGGAAGAAGATGGTCCTGTCTG
GCCACAACTTCCTGCAGGACTCCAAGGTCATTTTCGTGGAGAAAGCCCCAGATGGCCACCATGTCTGGGA
GATGGAAGCGAAAACTGACCGGGACCTGTGCAAGCCGAATTCTCTGGTGGTTGAGATCCCGCCATTTCGG
AATCAGAGGATAACCAGCCCCGTTCACGTCAGTTTCTACGTCTGCAACGGGAAGAGAAAGCGAAGCCAGT
ACCAGCGTTTCACCTACCTTCCCGCCAACGTTCCAATTATAAAAACAGAACCCACTGATGATTATGAGCC
TGCTCCAACCTGTGGACCGGTGAGCCAGGGGTTAAGTCCTCTCCCAAGACCATACTACAGCCAGCAGCTC
GCGATGCCACCCGACCCCAGCTCCTGCCTCGTGGCCGGCTTCCCGCCCTGTCCGCAGAGAAGCACCCTGA
TGCCAGCGGCCCCTGGCGTGAGCCCCAAGCTCCACGACCTTTCTCCCGCTGCCTACACCAAGGGCGTTGC
CAGCCCGGGCCACTGTCACCTCGGACTCCCGCAGCCGGCCGGAGAGGCCCCCGCCGTCCAGGACGTGCCC
AGGCCAGTGGCCACGCACCCCGGCTCGCCCGGGCAGCCACCCCCGGCCCTGCTGCCACAGCAGTAGTAAT
GAACTAGTCCGTAACTTGAAAGTATTTCGATTTCTTGGCTTTATATATCTTGTGGAAAGGACGACAAGGC
GAACTACTCCTATCTACCACGCGTTAAGTCGACAATCAACCTCTGGATTACAAAATTTGTGAAAGATTGA
CTGGTATTCTTAACTATGTTGCTCCTTTTACGCTATGTGGATACGCTGCTTTAATGCCTTTGTATCATGC
TATTGCTTCCCGTATGGCTTTCATTTTCTCCTCCTTGTATAAATCCTGGTTGCTGTCTCTTTATGAGGAG
TTGTGGCCCGTTGTCAGGCAACGTGGCGTGGTGTGCACTGTGTTTGCTGACGCAACCCCCACTGGTTGGG
GCATTGCCACCACCTGTCAGCTCCTTTCCGGGACTTTCGCTTTCCCCCTCCCTATTGCCACGGCGGAACT
CATCGCCGCCTGCCTTGCCCGCTGCTGGACAGGGGCTCGGCTGTTGGGCACTGACAATTCCGTGGTGTTG
TCGGGGAAATCATCGTCCTTTCCTTGGCTGCTCGCCTGTGTTGCCACCTGGATTCTGCGCGGGACGTCCT
TCTGCTACGTCCCTTCGGCCCTCAATCCAGCGGACCTTCCTTCCCGCGGCCTGCTGCCGGCTCTGCGGCC
TCTTCCGCGTCTTCGCCTTCGCCCTCAGACGAGTCGGATCTCCCTTTGGGCCGCCTCCCCGCGTCGACTT
TAAGACCAATGACTTACAAGGCAGCTGTAGATCTTAGCCACTTTTTAAAAGAAAAGGGGGGACTGGAAGG
GCTAATTCACTCCCAACGAAGACAAGATCTGCTTTTTGCTTGTACTGGGTCTCTCTGGTTAGACCAGATC
TGAGCCTGGGAGCTCTCTGGCTAACTAGGGAACCCACTGCTTAAGCCTCAATAAAGCTTGCCTTGAGTGC
TTCAAGTAGTGTGTGCCCGTCTGTTGTGTGACTCTGGTAACTAGAGATCCCTCAGACCCTTTTAGTCAGT
GTGGAAAATCTCTAGCAGTACGTATAGTAGTTCATGTCATCTTATTATTCAGTATTTATAACTTGCAAAG
AAATGAATATCAGAGAGTGAGAGGAACTTGTTTATTGCAGCTTATAATGGTTACAAATAAAGCAATAGCA
TCACAAATTTCACAAATAAAGCATTTTTTTCACTGCATTCTAGTTGTGGTTTGTCCAAACTCATCAATGT
ATCTTATCATGTCTGGCTCTAGCTATCCCGCCCCTAACTCCGCCCATCCCGCCCCTAACTCCGCCCAGTT
CCGCCCATTCTCCGCCCCATGGCTGACTAATTTTTTTTATTTATGCAGAGGCCGAGGCCGCCTCGGCCTC
TGAGCTATTCCAGAAGTAGTGAGGAGGCTTTTTTGGAGGCCTAGGGACGTACCCAATTCGCCCTATAGTG
AGTCGTATTACGCGCGCTCACTGGCCGTCGTTTTACAACGTCGTGACTGGGAAAACCCTGGCGTTACCCA
ACTTAATCGCCTTGCAGCACATCCCCCTTTCGCCAGCTGGCGTAATAGCGAAGAGGCCCGCACCGATCGC
CCTTCCCAACAGTTGCGCAGCCTGAATGGCGAATGGG
[124 nt withheld, positions 6758-6881]
C
[91 nt withheld, positions 6883-6973]
A
[49 nt withheld, positions 6975-7023]
CCTTTGACGTTGGAGTCCACGTTCTTT
[37 nt withheld, positions 7051-7087]
ACCCTATCTCGGTCTATTCTTTTGATTTATAAGGGATTTTGCCGATTTCGGCCTATTGGTTAAAAAATGA
GCTGATTTAACAAAAATTTAACGCGAATTTTAACAAAATATTAACGCTTACAATTTAGGTGGCACTTTTC
GGGGAAATGTGCGCGGAACCCCTATTTGTTTATTTTTCTAAATACATTCAAATATGTATCCGCTCATGAG
ACAATAACCCTGATAAATGCTTCAATAATATTGAAAAAGGAAGAGTATGAGTATTCAACATTTCCGTGTC
GCCCTTATTCCCTTTTTTGCGGCATTTTGCCTTCCTGTTTTTGCTCACCCAGAAACGCTGGTGAAAGTAA
AAGATGCTGAAGATCAGTTGGGTGCACGAGTGGGTTACATCGAACTGGATCTCAACAGCGGTAAGATCCT
TGAGAGTTTTCGCCCCGAAGAACGTTTTCCAATGATGAGCACTTTTAAAGTTCTGCTATGTGGCGCGGTA
TTATCCCGTATTGACGCCGGGCAAGAGCAACTCGGTCGCCGCATACACTATTCTCAGAATGACTTGGTTG
AGTACTCACCAGTCACAGAAAAGCATCTTACGGATGGCATGACAGTAAGAGAATTATGCAGTGCTGCCAT
AACCATGAGTGATAACACTGCGGCCAACTTACTTCTGACAACGATCGGAGGACCGAAGGAGCTAACCGCT
TTTTTGCACAACATGGGGGATCATGTAACTCGCCTTGATCGTTGGGAACCGGAGCTGAATGAAGCCATAC
CAAACGACGAGCGTGACACCACGATGCCTGTAGCAATGGCAACAACGTTGCGCAAACTATTAACTGGCGA
ACTACTTACTCTAGCTTCCCGGCAACAATTAATAGACTGGATGGAGGCGGATAAAGTTGCAGGACCACTT
CTGCGCTCGGCCCTTCCGGCTGGCTGGTTTATTGCTGATAAATCTGGAGCCGGTGAGCGTGGGTCTCGCG
GTATCATTGCAGCACTGGGGCCAGATGGTAAGCCCTCCCGTATCGTAGTTATCTACACGACGGGGAGTCA
GGCAACTATGGATGAACGAAATAGACAGATCGCTGAGATAGGTGCCTCACTGATTAAGCATTGGTAACTG
TCAGACCAAGTTTACTCATATATACTTTAGATTGATTTAAAACTTCATTTTTAATTTAAAAGGATCTAGG
TGAAGATCCTTTTTGATAATCTCATGACCAAAATCCCTTAACGTGAGTTTTCGTTCCACTGAGCGTCAGA
CCCCGTAGAAAAGATCAAAGGATCTTCTTGAGATCCTTTTTTTCTGCGCGTAATCTGCTGCTTGCAAACA
AAAAAACCACCGCTACCAGCGGTGGTTTGTTTGCCGGATCAAGAGCTACCAACTCTTTTTCCGAAGGTAA
CTGGCTTCAGCAGAGCGCAGATACCAAATACTGTTCTTCTAGTGTAGCCGTAGTTAGGCCACCACTTCAA
GAACTCTGTAGCACCGCCTACATACCTCGCTCTGCTAATCCTGTTACCAGTGGCTGCTGCCAGTGGCGAT
AAGTCGTGTCTTACCGGGTTGGACTCAAGACGATAGTTACCGGATAAGGCGCAGCGGTCGGGCTGAACGG
GGGGTTCGTGCACACAGCCCAGCTTGGAGCGAACGACCTACACCGAACTGAGATACCTACAGCGTGAGCT
ATGAGAAAGCGCCACGCTTCCCGAAGGGAGAAAGGCGGACAGGTATCCGGTAAGCGGCAGGGTCGGAACA
GGAGAGCGCACGAGGGAGCTTCCAGGGGGAAACGCCTGGTATCTTTATAGTCCTGTCGGGTTTCGCCACC
TCTGACTTGAGCGTCGATTTTTGTGATGCTCGTCAGGGGGGCGGAGCCTATGGAAAAACGCCAGCAACGC
GGCCTTTTTACGGTTCCTGGCCTTTTGCTGGCCTTTTGCTCACATGTTCTTTCCTGCGTTATCCCCTGAT
TCTGTGGATAACCGTATTACCGCCTTTGAGTGAGCTGATACCGCTCGCCGCAGCCGAACGACCGAGCGCA
GCGAGTCAGTGAGCGAGGAAGCGGAAGAGCGCCCAATACGCAAACCGCCTCTCCCCGCGCGTTGGCCGAT
TCATTAATGCAGCTGGCACGACAGGTTTCCCGACTGGAAAGCGGGCAGTGAGCGCAACGCAATTAATGTG
AGTTAGCTCACTCATTAGGCACCCCAGGCTTTACACTTTATGCTTCCGGCTCGTATGTTGTGTGGAATTG
TGAGCGGATAACAATTTCACACAGGAAACAGCTATGACCATGATTACGCCAAGCGCGCAATTAACCCTCA
CTAAAGGGAACAAAAGCTGGAGCTGCAAGC
Features (pLannotate 1.2.2; 31 found; start..end, strand, type, name):
      5..231     +  promoter       RSV promoter: Rous sarcoma virus enhancer/promoter
    232..412     +  LTR            5' LTR (truncated): truncated 5' long terminal repeat (LTR) from HIV-1
    459..584     +  misc_feature   HIV-1 Ψ: packaging signal of human immunodeficiency virus type 1
    568..931     +  CDS            HIV-1 gag (fragment): gag protein from human immunodeficiency virus 1; gag
   1077..1310    +  misc_feature   RRE: The Rev response element (RRE) of HIV-1 allows for Rev-dependent mRNA export from the nucleus to the cytoplasm.
   1687..1713    +  CDS            Rev (fragment): human immunodeficiency virus 1 (HIV-1) Rev protein; rev; enhances nuclear export of unspliced and incompletely spliced viral mRNAs
   1720..1743    +  promoter       SV40 promoter (fragment): SV40 early promoter
   1744..1815    +  promoter       SV40 promoter (fragment): SV40 enhancer and early promoter
   1839..1974    +  rep_origin     SV40 ori: SV40 origin of replication
   2020..2616    +  CDS            PuroR (fragment): puromycin N-acetyltransferase; pac from Streptomyces; confers resistance to puromycin
   2665..2782    +  misc_feature   cPPT/CTS: central polypurine tract and central termination sequence of HIV-1
   2847..2913    +  CDS            small t antigen (fragment): SV40 (simian virus 40) small t antigen
   2920..4098    +  promoter       EF-1α promoter: strong constitutive promoter for human elongation factor EF-1α
   4115..5173    +  CDS            NFATC1 (fragment): NFAC1_HUMAN - Also known as NFAT2, NFATC. Experimental evidence at protein level: Swiss-Prot protein existence level 1. Plays a role in the inducible expression of cytokine genes in T-cells, especially in the induction of the IL-2 or IL-4 gene transcription. Also controls gene expression in embryonic cardiac cells. Could regulate not only the activation and proliferation but also the differentiation and programmed death of T-lymphocytes as well as lymphoid and non-lymphoid cells (PubMed:10358178). Required for osteoclastogenesis and regulates many genes important for osteoclast differentiation
   5189..5242    +  promoter       U6 promoter (fragment): RNA polymerase III promoter for human U6 snRNA
   5284..5872    +  misc_feature   WPRE: woodchuck hepatitis virus posttranscriptional regulatory element
   5923..5942    +  misc_feature   cPPT/CTS (fragment): central polypurine tract and central termination sequence of HIV-1
   5944..6177    +  LTR            3' LTR (ΔU3): self-inactivating 3' long terminal repeat (LTR) from HIV-1
   6255..6376    +  polyA_signal   SV40 poly(A) signal: SV40 polyadenylation signal
   6416..6551    +  rep_origin     SV40 ori: SV40 origin of replication
   6572..6590    -  promoter       T7 promoter: promoter for bacteriophage T7 RNA polymerase
   6598..6753    +  CDS            lacZα (fragment): LacZα fragment of β-galactosidase; lacZ fragment
   6758..7186    +  rep_origin     f1 ori (sequence partly withheld): f1 bacteriophage origin of replication; arrow indicates direction of (+) strand synthesis
   7239..7343    +  promoter       AmpR promoter: bla
   7344..8204    +  CDS            AmpR: β-lactamase; bla; confers resistance to ampicillin, carbenicillin, and related antibiotics
   8375..8963    +  rep_origin     ori: high-copy-number ColE1/pMB1/pBR322/pUC origin of replication
   9146..9238    +  CDS            lacI (fragment): lac repressor; lacI; The lac repressor binds to the lac operator to inhibit transcription in E. coli. This inhibition can be relieved by adding lactose or isopropyl-β-D-thiogalactopyranoside (IPTG).
   9251..9272    +  protein_bind   CAP binding site: CAP binding activates transcription in the presence of cAMP. E. coli catabolite activator protein
   9287..9317    +  promoter       lac promoter: promoter for the E. coli lac operon
   9325..9341    +  protein_bind   lac operator: The lac repressor binds to the lac operator to inhibit transcription in E. coli. This inhibition can be relieved by adding lactose or isopropyl-β-D-thiogalactopyranoside (IPTG). lac repressor encoded by lacI
   9386..9404    +  promoter       T3 promoter: promoter for bacteriophage T3 RNA polymerase
