[The description below was written by a language model from this plasmid's Addgene catalogue record and pLannotate feature annotations shown in this document.]
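Description:
TFORF1063 is a third-generation-style, self-inactivating lentiviral expression plasmid built on the pLX_TRC317 backbone and carrying a human NFATC1 open reading frame. It belongs to a barcoded transcription factor ORF collection. In bacteria it is maintained through a high-copy ColE1/pUC origin and selected with ampicillin via the β-lactamase gene. An f1 origin and remnants of a lac/lacZα cloning region with flanking T7 and T3 promoters are also present in the backbone. The depositor notes that the plasmid may recombine, as is common for LTR-containing vectors.

The viral portion begins with an RSV promoter fused to a truncated HIV-1 5' LTR, which drives genomic RNA production in packaging cells. This is followed by the Ψ packaging signal with a partial gag sequence, the Rev response element for nuclear export, and a cPPT/CTS element. It ends in a ΔU3 3' LTR that inactivates the LTR promoter after integration, with an SV40 polyadenylation signal downstream. Two expression units sit inside the provirus. An SV40 early promoter drives puromycin N-acetyltransferase for selecting transduced mammalian cells, and the strong constitutive EF-1α promoter drives the NFATC1 ORF, with a WPRE downstream to enhance transcript stability and expression. The insert corresponds to a short NFATC1 isoform (about 1.2 kb) and was produced by gene synthesis.

According to the record, each construct in the collection carries a unique 24-bp barcode, but this is not annotated separately in the feature table. A short U6 promoter fragment annotated between the ORF and the WPRE is probably only a partial sequence match. The vector is intended for NFATC1 overexpression, alone or in pooled screens where barcode sequencing identifies which transcription factor each cell received, as in directed differentiation studies.
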