Addgene plasmid #143916: TFORF1063
Purpose: Lentiviral vector for overexpressing transcription factor ORFs with unique 24-bp barcodes. Barcodes facilitate identification of transcription factors in pooled screens.
Depositing lab: Feng Zhang. Depositing organization: Broad Institute. Publication: A transcription factor atlas of directed differentiation. Joung J, Ma S, Tay T, Geiger-Schuller KR, Kirchgatterer PC, Verdine VK, Guo B, Arias-Garcia MA, Allen WE, Singh A, Kuksenko O, Abudayyeh OO, Gootenberg JS, Fu Z, Macrae RK, Buenrostro JD, Regev A, Zhang F. Cell. 2023 Jan 5;186(1):209-229.e26. doi: 10.1016/j.cell.2022.11.026. PubMed 36608654.
Backbone
  Vector backbone: pLX_TRC317
  Backbone manufacturer: Broad Institute Genetic Perturbation Platform
  Backbone size w/o insert (bp): 8264
  Vector type: Mammalian Expression, Lentiviral
  Selectable markers: Puromycin
Growth in bacteria
  Bacterial resistance: Ampicillin, 100 μg/mL
  Growth temperature: 37°C
  Growth strain: NEB Stable
  Copy number: High Copy
Gene/Insert
  Gene/Insert name: NFATC1
  Species: H. sapiens (human)
  Insert size (bp): 1163
  Entrez Gene: NFATC1 (a.k.a. NF-ATC, NF-ATc1.2, NFAT2, NFATc)
  Promoter: EF1a
  Cloning method: Unknown
  Sequencing primers: 5′ GGGTGGAGACTGAAGTTAGGCCAG; 3′ CACATAGCGTAAAAGGAGCAACATAG
Terms and licenses: Academic/Nonprofit Terms; Industry Terms: Not Available to Industry
Depositor comments: NM_172388,ENST00000397790 . The transcription factor ORF portion of this plasmid was synthesized by Genewiz. Please test multiple small colonies in case of plasmid recombination. To make this collection available in a timely manner, a portion of this collection was not fully sequenced by Addgene. If an Addgene verified full plasmid sequence is not available, please contact us prior to placing an order to request the full sequence.
How to cite: TFORF1063 was a gift from Feng Zhang (Addgene plasmid # 143916 ; http://n2t.net/addgene:143916 ; RRID:Addgene_143916)
