>Addgene plasmid #143916 | TFORF1063 | depositor partial sequence | sequence record 283875 | Insert
ACCGCCACCATGCTGCAGCTTTTCATTGGGACGGCGGACGACCGCCTGCTGCGCCCGCACGCCTTCTACC
AGGTGCACCGCATCACAGGGAAGACCGTGTCCACCACCAGCCACGAGGCCATCCTCTCCAACACCAAAGT
CCTGGAGATCCCACTCCTGCCGGAGAACAGCATGCGAGCCGTCATTGACTGTGCCGGAATCCTGAAACTC
AGAAACTCCGACATTGAACTTCGGAAAGGAGAGACGGACATCGGGAGGAAGAACACACGGGTACGGCTGG
TGTTCCGCGTTCACGTCCCGCAACCCAGCGGCCGCACGCTGTCCCTGCAGGTGGCCTCCAACCCCATCGA
ATGCTCCCAGCGCTCAGCTCAGGAGCTGCCTCTGGTGGAGAAGCAGAGCACGGACAGCTATCCGGTCGTG
GGCGGGAAGAAGATGGTCCTGTCTGGCCACAACTTCCTGCAGGACTCCAAGGTCATTTTCGTGGAGAAAG
CCCCAGATGGCCACCATGTCTGGGAGATGGAAGCGAAAACTGACCGGGACCTGTGCAAGCCGAATTCTCT
GGTGGTTGAGATCCCGCCATTTCGGAATCAGAGGATAACCAGCCCCGTTCACGTCAGTTTCTACGTCTGC
AACGGGAAGAGAAAGCGAAGCCAGTACCAGCGTTTCACCTACCTTCCCGCCAACGTTCCAATTATAAAAA
CAGAACCCACTGATGATTATGAGCCTGCTCCAACCTGTGGACCGGTGAGCCAGGGGTTAAGTCCTCTCCC
AAGACCATACTACAGCCAGCAGCTCGCGATGCCACCCGACCCCAGCTCCTGCCTCGTGGCCGGCTTCCCG
CCCTGTCCGCAGAGAAGCACCCTGATGCCAGCGGCCCCTGGCGTGAGCCCCAAGCTCCACGACCTTTCTC
CCGCTGCCTACACCAAGGGCGTTGCCAGCCCGGGCCACTGTCACCTCGGACTCCCGCAGCCGGCCGGAGA
GGCCCCCGCCGTCCAGGACGTGCCCAGGCCAGTGGCCACGCACCCCGGCTCGCCCGGGCAGCCACCCCCG
GCCCTGCTGCCACAGCAGTAGTAATGAACTAGTCCGTAACTTGAAAGTATTTCGATTTCTTGGCTTTATA
TATCTTGTGGAAAGGACGACAAGGCGAACTACTCCTATCTACC
