>Addgene plasmid #143916 | TFORF1063 | depositor partial sequence | sequence record 283876 | Barcode
CAAGGCGAACTACTCCTATCTACC
